>Addgene plasmid #215794 | pNIC-MBP-TEV-GG | addgene full sequence | sequence record 426144 | Addgene NGS Result
CGGCCACGATGCGTCCGGCGTAGAGGATCGAGATCTCGATCCCGCGAAATTAATACGACTCACTATAGGG
GAATTGTGAGCGGATAACAATTCCCCTCTAGAAATAATTTTGTTTAACTTTAAGAAGGAGATATACATAT
GAAGATTGAAGAGGGTAAGCTGGTAATATGGATTAACGGGGACAAGGGCTATAACGGGCTTGCTGAGGTG
GGAAAGAAGTTCGAAAAGGACACGGGCATTAAGGTGACCGTAGAGCACCCAGATAAACTCGAGGAGAAGT
TCCCACAAGTTGCCGCAACTGGCGACGGCCCGGACATCATTTTCTGGGCGCACGACCGCTTCGGCGGATA
CGCCCAAAGTGGCCTGCTGGCTGAGATCACGCCGGATAAGGCGTTTCAAGATAAGCTTTATCCCTTTACC
TGGGACGCGGTTCGCTACAATGGTAAGTTAATAGCATATCCCATTGCGGTGGAAGCATTATCTCTTATCT
ACAATAAAGACTTACTTCCTAACCCACCTAAGACTTGGGAAGAGATCCCTGCACTGGACAAGGAACTTAA
GGCTAAAGGAAAATCAGCCCTCATGTTCAATCTTCAAGAGCCATATTTTACGTGGCCTCTGATAGCCGCG
GATGGCGGATATGCATTTAAATATGAGAATGGGAAGTATGATATCAAGGACGTAGGGGTTGACAACGCGG
GAGCGAAGGCGGGGTTGACTTTCCTTGTGGACTTAATCAAGAACAAGCACATGAACGCTGACACTGACTA
CTCCATAGCCGAAGCGGCTTTCAATAAGGGAGAGACGGCAATGACAATCAATGGTCCGTGGGCATGGAGT
AATATCGACACTTCAAAAGTTAATTACGGCGTCACAGTTTTACCAACGTTTAAAGGTCAACCCAGTAAAC
CCTTCGTGGGTGTACTTAGCGCTGGGATAAATGCCGCCAGCCCAAACAAGGAGCTGGCGAAGGAGTTCCT
CGAGAACTACCTTTTGACGGATGAAGGCCTTGAGGCAGTCAACAAGGACAAGCCACTGGGTGCTGTTGCA
TTGAAATCATACGAAGAGGAGCTCGCGAAGGACCCGCGCATCGCCGCGACTATGGAGAATGCCCAAAAGG
GCGAGATTATGCCGAATATACCTCAAATGTCAGCCTTCTGGTACGCGGTTCGTACGGCTGTCATAAACGC
GGCTTCTGGCAGACAGACGGTGGACGAAGCCTTGAAAGATGCTCAAACCAACTCCATTACGTCACTTTAC
AAGAAGGCGGGCAGCGGAGAGAACCTGTACTTCCAATCCATGAGAGACCGCGGATAATTCGGGTCTCACT
CGAGCACCCGTCGACAAGCTTGCGGCCGCACTCGAGCACCACCACCACCACCACTGAGATCCGGCTGCTA
ACAAAGCCCGAAAGGAAGCTGAGTTGGCTGCTGCCACCGCTGAGCAATAACTAGCATAACCCCTTGGGGC
CTCTAAACGGGTCTTGAGGGGTTTTTTGCTGAAAGGAGGAACTATATCCGGATTGGCGAATGGG
[124 nt withheld, positions 1535-1658]
C
[91 nt withheld, positions 1660-1750]
A
[49 nt withheld, positions 1752-1800]
CCTTTGACGTTGGAGTCCACGTTCTTT
[37 nt withheld, positions 1828-1864]
ACCCTATCTCGGTCTATTCTTTTGATTTATAAGGGATTTTGCCGATTTCGGCCTATTGGTTAAAAAATGA
GCTGATTTAACAAAAATTTAACGCGAATTTTAACAAAATATTAACGCTTACAATTTAGGTGGCACTTTTC
GGGGAAATGTGCGCGGAACCCCTATTTGTTTATTTTTCTAAATACATTCAAATATGTATCCGCTCATGAA
TTAATTCTTAGAAAAACTCATCGAGCATCAAATGAAACTGCAATTTATTCATATCAGGATTATCAATACC
ATATTTTTGAAAAAGCCGTTTCTGTAATGAAGGAGAAAACTCACCGAGGCAGTTCCATAGGATGGCAAGA
TCCTGGTATCGGTCTGCGATTCCGACTCGTCCAACATCAATACAACCTATTAATTTCCCCTCGTCAAAAA
TAAGGTTATCAAGTGAGAAATCACCATGAGTGACGACTGAATCCGGTGAGAATGGCAAAAGTTTATGCAT
TTCTTTCCAGACTTGTTCAACAGGCCAGCCATTACGCTCGTCATCAAAATCACTCGCATCAACCAAACCG
TTATTCATTCGTGATTGCGCCTGAGCGAGACGAAATACGCGATCGCTGTTAAAAGGACAATTACAAACAG
GAATCGAATGCAACCGGCGCAGGAACACTGCCAGCGCATCAACAATATTTTCACCTGAATCAGGATATTC
TTCTAATACCTGGAATGCTGTTTTCCCGGGGATCGCAGTGGTGAGTAACCATGCATCATCAGGAGTACGG
ATAAAATGCTTGATGGTCGGAAGAGGCATAAATTCCGTCAGCCAGTTTAGTCTGACCATCTCATCTGTAA
CATCATTGGCAACGCTACCTTTGCCATGTTTCAGAAACAACTCTGGCGCATCGGGCTTCCCATACAATCG
ATAGATTGTCGCACCTGATTGCCCGACATTATCGCGAGCCCATTTATACCCATATAAATCAGCATCCATG
TTGGAATTTAATCGCGGCCTAGAGCAAGACGTTTCCCGTTGAATATGGCTCATAACACCCCTTGTATTAC
TGTTTATGTAAGCAGACAGTTTTATTGTTCATGACCAAAATCCCTTAACGTGAGTTTTCGTTCCACTGAG
CGTCAGACCCCGTAGAAAAGATCAAAGGATCTTCTTGAGATCCTTTTTTTCTGCGCGTAATCTGCTGCTT
GCAAACAAAAAAACCACCGCTACCAGCGGTGGTTTGTTTGCCGGATCAAGAGCTACCAACTCTTTTTCCG
AAGGTAACTGGCTTCAGCAGAGCGCAGATACCAAATACTGTCCTTCTAGTGTAGCCGTAGTTAGGCCACC
ACTTCAAGAACTCTGTAGCACCGCCTACATACCTCGCTCTGCTAATCCTGTTACCAGTGGCTGCTGCCAG
TGGCGATAAGTCGTGTCTTACCGGGTTGGACTCAAGACGATAGTTACCGGATAAGGCGCAGCGGTCGGGC
TGAACGGGGGGTTCGTGCACACAGCCCAGCTTGGAGCGAACGACCTACACCGAACTGAGATACCTACAGC
GTGAGCTATGAGAAAGCGCCACGCTTCCCGAAGGGAGAAAGGCGGACAGGTATCCGGTAAGCGGCAGGGT
CGGAACAGGAGAGCGCACGAGGGAGCTTCCAGGGGGAAACGCCTGGTATCTTTATAGTCCTGTCGGGTTT
CGCCACCTCTGACTTGAGCGTCGATTTTTGTGATGCTCGTCAGGGGGGCGGAGCCTATGGAAAAACGCCA
GCAACGCGGCCTTTTTACGGTTCCTGGCCTTTTGCTGGCCTTTTGCTCACATGTTCTTTCCTGCGTTATC
CCCTGATTCTGTGGATAACCGTATTACCGCCTTTGAGTGAGCTGATACCGCTCGCCGCAGCCGAACGACC
GAGCGCAGCGAGTCAGTGAGCGAGGAAGCGGAAGAGCGCCTGATGCGGTATTTTCTCCTTACGCATCTGT
GCGGTATTTCACACCGCAATGGTGCACTCTCAGTACAATCTGCTCTGATGCCGCATAGTTAAGCCAGTAT
ACACTCCGCTATCGCTACGTGACTGGGTCATGGCTGCGCCCCGACACCCGCCAACACCCGCTGACGCGCC
CTGACGGGCTTGTCTGCTCCCGGCATCCGCTTACAGACAAGCTGTGACCGTCTCCGGGAGCTGCATGTGT
CAGAGGTTTTCACCGTCATCACCGAAACGCGCGAGGCAGCTGCGGTAAAGCTCATCAGCGTGGTCGTGAA
GCGATTCACAGATGTCTGCCTGTTCATCCGCGTCCAGCTCGTTGAGTTTCTCCAGAAGCGTTAATGTCTG
GCTTCTGATAAAGCGGGCCATGTTAAGGGCGGTTTTTTCCTGTTTGGTCACTGATGCCTCCGTGTAAGGG
GGATTTCTGTTCATGGGGGTAATGATACCGATGAAACGAGAGAGGATGCTCACGATACGGGTTACTGATG
ATGAACATGCCCGGTTACTGGAACGTTGTGAGGGTAAACAACTGGCGGTATGGATGCGGCGGGACCAGAG
AAAAATCACTCAGGGTCAATGCCAGCGCTTCGTTAATACAGATGTAGGTGTTCCACAGGGTAGCCAGCAG
CATCCTGCGATGCAGATCCGGAACATAATGGTGCAGGGCGCTGACTTCCGCGTTTCCAGACTTTACGAAA
CACGGAAACCGAAGACCATTCATGTTGTTGCTCAGGTCGCAGACGTTTTGCAGCAGCAGTCGCTTCACGT
TCGCTCGCGTATCGGTGATTCATTCTGCTAACCAGTAAGGCAACCCCGCCAGCCTAGCCGGGTCCTCAAC
GACAGGAGCACGATCATGCGCACCCGTGGGGCCGCCATGCCGGCGATAATGGCCTGCTTCTCGCCGAAAC
GTTTGGTGGCGGGACCAGTGACGAAGGCTTGAGCGAGGGCGTGCAAGATTCCGAATACCGCAAGCGACAG
GCCGATCATCGTCGCGCTCCAGCGAAAGTGGTCCTCGCCGAAAATGACCCAGAGCGCTGCCGGCACCTGT
CCTACGAGTTGCATGATAAAGAAGACAGTCATAAGTGCGGCGACGATAGTCATGCCCCGCGCCCACCGGA
AGGAGCTGACTGGGTTGAAGGCTCTCAAGGGCATCGGTCGAGATCCCGGTGCCTAATGAGTGAGCTAACT
TACATTAATTGCGTTGCGCTCACTGCCCGCTTTCCAGTCGGGAAACCTGTCGTGCCAGCTGCATTAATGA
ATCGGCCAACGCGCGGGGAGAGGCGGTTTGCGTATTGGGCGCCAGGGTGGTTTTTCTTTTCACCAGTGAG
ACGGGCAACAGCTGATTGCCCTTCACCGCCTGGCCCTGAGAGAGTTGCAGCAAGCGGTCCACGCTGGTTT
GCCCCAGCAGGCGAAAATCCTGTTTGATGGTGGTTAACGGCGGGATATAACATGAGCTGTCTTCGGTATC
GTCGTATCCCACTACCGAGATATCCGCACCAACGCGCAGCCCGGACTCGGTAATGGCGCGCATTGCGCCC
AGCGCCATCTGATCGTTGGCAACCAGCATCGCAGTGGGAACGATGCCCTCATTCAGCATTTGCATGGTTT
GTTGAAAACCGGACATGGCACTCCAGTCGCCTTCCCGTTCCGCTATCGGCTGAATTTGATTGCGAGTGAG
ATATTTATGCCAGCCAGCCAGACGCAGACGCGCCGAGACAGAACTTAATGGGCCCGCTAACAGCGCGATT
TGCTGGTGACCCAATGCGACCAGATGCTCCACGCCCAGTCGCGTACCGTCTTCATGGGAGAAAATAATAC
TGTTGATGGGTGTCTGGTCAGAGACATCAAGAAATAACGCCGGAACATTAGTGCAGGCAGCTTCCACAGC
AATGGCATCCTGGTCATCCAGCGGATAGTTAATGATCAGCCCACTGACGCGTTGCGCGAGAAGATTGTGC
ACCGCCGCTTTACAGGCTTCGACGCCGCTTCGTTCTACCATCGACACCACCACGCTGGCACCCAGTTGAT
CGGCGCGAGATTTAATCGCCGCGACAATTTGCGACGGCGCGTGCAGGGCCAGACTGGAGGTGGCAACGCC
AATCAGCAACGACTGTTTGCCCGCCAGTTGTTGTGCCACGCGGTTGGGAATGTAATTCAGCTCCGCCATC
GCCGCTTCCACTTTTTCCCGCGTTTTCGCAGAAACGTGGCTGGCCTGGTTCACCACGCGGGAAACGGTCT
GATAAGAGACACCGGCATACTCTGCGACATCGTATAACGTTACTGGTTTCACATTCACCACCCTGAATTG
ACTCTCTTCCGGGCGCTATCATGCCATACCGCGAAAGGTTTTGCGCCATTCGATGGTGTCCGGGATCTCG
ACGCTCTCCCTTATGCGACTCCTGCATTAGGAAGCAGCCCAGTAGTAGGTTGAGGCCGTTGAGCACCGCC
GCCGCAAGGAATGGTGCATGCAAGGAGATGGCGCCCAACAGTCCCCCGGCCACGGGGCCTGCCACCATAC
CCACGCCGAAACAAGCGCTCATGAGCCCGAAGTGGCGAGCCCGATCTTCCCCATCGGTGATGTCGGCGAT
ATAGGCGCCAGCAACCGCACCTGTGGCGCCGGTGATGC
Features (pLannotate 1.2.2; 19 found; start..end, strand, type, name):
     51..69      +  promoter       T7 promoter: promoter for bacteriophage T7 RNA polymerase
     70..94      +  protein_bind   lac operator: The lac repressor binds to the lac operator to inhibit transcription in E. coli. This inhibition can be relieved by adding lactose or isopropyl-β-D-thiogalactopyranoside (IPTG). lac repressor encoded by lacI
    109..131     +  RBS            RBS: efficient ribosome binding site from bacteriophage T7 gene 10 (Olins and Rangwala, 1989)
    142..1239    +  CDS            malE (fragment): MALE_ECO57 - Experimental evidence at protein level: Swiss-Prot protein existence level 1. Part of the ABC transporter complex MalEFGK involved in maltose/maltodextrin import. Binds maltose and higher maltodextrins. From Escherichia coli O157:H7.
   1367..1384    +  CDS            9xHis (fragment): 9xHis affinity tag
   1394..1443    +  CDS            SET1 (fragment): solubility-enhancement tag derived from T7 phage gene 10B
   1451..1498    +  terminator     T7 terminator: transcription terminator for bacteriophage T7 RNA polymerase
   1535..1963    +  rep_origin     f1 ori (sequence partly withheld): f1 bacteriophage origin of replication; arrow indicates direction of (+) strand synthesis
   2016..2073    +  promoter       AmpR promoter (fragment): bla
   2082..2897    -  CDS            KanR: aminoglycoside phosphotransferase; aph(3')-Ia; confers resistance to kanamycin in bacteria or G418 (Geneticin®) in eukaryotes
   3019..3607    +  rep_origin     ori: high-copy-number ColE1/pMB1/pBR322/pUC origin of replication
   3793..3932    -  misc_feature   bom: basis of mobility region from pBR322
   4034..4225    -  CDS            rop: Rop protein, which maintains plasmids at low copy number; rop
   4242..4622    +  CDS            YPB1_ECOLX: Protein predicted: Swiss-Prot protein existence level 4. From Escherichia coli.
   4694..4985    -  CDS            TcR (fragment): tetracycline efflux protein; tet; confers resistance to tetracycline
   5000..5021    -  protein_bind   CAP binding site: CAP binding activates transcription in the presence of cAMP. E. coli catabolite activator protein
   5034..6116    -  CDS            lacI: lac repressor; lacI; The lac repressor binds to the lac operator to inhibit transcription in E. coli. This inhibition can be relieved by adding lactose or isopropyl-β-D-thiogalactopyranoside (IPTG).
   6117..6194    -  promoter       lacI promoter: lacI
   6202..29      -  CDS            TcR (fragment) (across the origin): tetracycline efflux protein; tet; confers resistance to tetracycline
