[The description below was written by a language model from this plasmid's Addgene catalogue record and pLannotate feature annotations shown in this document.]
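Description:
pNIC-MBP-TEV-GG is an empty bacterial expression backbone derived from pNIC28a, a pET-style vector, and is intended for producing recombinant proteins in Escherichia coli as fusions to an N-terminal maltose-binding protein (MBP) tag that can be removed with TEV protease. The associated publication places it in a set of Golden Gate vectors, so target genes are presumably inserted by Type IIS restriction–ligation assembly. The cloning site and the TEV recognition sequence are not annotated in the feature table, and no insert is recorded.

Expression is driven by a T7 promoter with an adjacent lac operator, followed by the T7 gene 10 ribosome binding site and a malE coding fragment encoding MBP, which commonly improves solubility and allows amylose affinity purification. The unannotated stretch between malE and the downstream elements is the likely location of the TEV site and Golden Gate acceptor region, although the record does not confirm this. Just before the T7 terminator, the annotation software detects a short polyhistidine fragment and a fragment resembling a T7 gene 10B-derived solubility tag. Whether either is in frame with a cloned target is not stated.

A plasmid-borne lacI gene with its own promoter supplies the repressor, giving IPTG-inducible control in hosts that express T7 RNA polymerase. The plasmid is selected with kanamycin through an aph(3')-Ia gene and replicates from a pBR322-type ColE1 origin with bom and rop, consistent with the low copy number listed. An f1 origin is also present, and the tetracycline-resistance fragments are nonfunctional backbone remnants.
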