Addgene plasmid #215794: pNIC-MBP-TEV-GG
Purpose: (Empty Backbone) Cloning of target gene with N terminal MBP tag and TEV cleavage
Depositing lab: ASAP Discovery & Frank von Delft. Depositing organization: University of Oxford. Publication: A selection of Golden Gate vectors to simplify recombinant protein production in Escherichia coli. Fairhead M, Koekemoer L, Williams E, von Delft F. bioRxiv 2024.02.13.579886 10.1101/2024.02.13.579886.
Backbone
  Vector backbone: pNIC28a
  Backbone manufacturer: Novagen
  Vector type: Bacterial Expression
Growth in bacteria
  Bacterial resistance: Kanamycin, 50 μg/mL
  Growth temperature: 37°C
  Growth strain: DH5alpha
  Copy number: Low Copy
Gene/Insert
  Gene/Insert name: None
Depositor comments: Please visit https://doi.org/10.1101/2024.02.13.579886 for bioRxiv preprint.
How to cite: pNIC-MBP-TEV-GG was a gift from ASAP Discovery & Frank von Delft (Addgene plasmid # 215794 ; http://n2t.net/addgene:215794 ; RRID:Addgene_215794)
